>Addgene plasmid #138781 | pPD691 ZF54i | addgene full sequence | sequence record 320262 | Addgene NGS Result
GACGGATCGGGAGATCTCCCGATCCCCTATGGTGCACTCTCAGTACAATCTGCTCTGATGCCGCATAGTT
AAGCCAGTATCTGCTCCCTGCTTGTGTGTTGGAGGTCGCTGAGTAGTGCGCGAGCAAAATTTAAGCTACA
ACAAGGCAAGGCTTGACCGACAATTGCATGAAGAATCTGCTTAGGGTTAGGCGTTTTGCGCTGCTTCGCG
ATGTACGGGCCAGATATACGCGTTGACATTGATTATTGACTAGTTATTAATAGTAATCAATTACGGGGTC
ATTAGTTCATAGCCCATATATGGAGTTCCGCGTTACATAACTTACGGTAAATGGCCCGCCTGGCTGACCG
CCCAACGACCCCCGCCCATTGACGTCAATAATGACGTATGTTCCCATAGTAACGCCAATAGGGACTTTCC
ATTGACGTCAATGGGTGGAGTATTTACGGTAAACTGCCCACTTGGCAGTACATCAAGTGTATCATATGCC
AAGTACGCCCCCTATTGACGTCAATGACGGTAAATGGCCCGCCTGGCATTATGCCCAGTACATGACCTTA
TGGGACTTTCCTACTTGGCAGTACATCTACGTATTAGTCATCGCTATTACCATGGTGATGCGGTTTTGGC
AGTACATCAATGGGCGTGGATAGCGGTTTGACTCACGGGGATTTCCAAGTCTCCACCCCATTGACGTCAA
TGGGAGTTTGTTTTGGCACCAAAATCAACGGGACTTTCCAAAATGTCGTAACAACTCCGCCCCATTGACG
CAAATGGGCGGTAGGCGTGTACGGTGGGAGGTCTATATAAGCAGAGCTCTCTGGCTAACTAGAGAACCCA
CTGCTTACTGGCTTATCGAAATTAATACGACTCACTATAGGGAGTCCCAAGCTGGCTAGCGCCACCATGG
ATTATAAGGATCACGATGGCGACTACAAGGACCACGATATTGACTACAAAGACGATGACGATAAAATGGC
TCCTAAGAAAAAGCGCAAAGTCGGTATCCATGGCGTTCCCGGATCCTCTGGCTCTTCAGGTACCGGTGGA
GCTAGACCCGGGGAGCGCCCCTTCCAGTGTCGCATTTGCATGCGGAACTTTTCGAATAAAACTGATTTGG
GTAGACATACCCGTACTCATACCGGTGAAAAACCGTTTCAGTGTCGGATCTGTATGCGAAATTTCTCCAG
AAGAGATATGTTGAGAAGACATCTACGTACGCACACCGGCGAGAAGCCATTCCAATGCCGAATATGCATG
CGCAACTTCAGTAGAATGGATCATTTGGCTGGTCACCTAAAAACCCACCTGAGAGGATCTTAAGCGGCCG
CTCGAGTCTAGAGGGCCCGTTTAAACCCGCTGATCAGCCTCGACTGTGCCTTCTAGTTGCCAGCCATCTG
TTGTTTGCCCCTCCCCCGTGCCTTCCTTGACCCTGGAAGGTGCCACTCCCACTGTCCTTTCCTAATAAAA
TGAGGAAATTGCATCGCATTGTCTGAGTAGGTGTCATTCTATTCTGGGGGGTGGGGTGGGGCAGGACAGC
AAGGGGGAGGATTGGGAAGTCAATAGCAGGCATGCTGGGGATGCGGTGGGCTCTATGGCTTCTGAGGCGG
AAAGAACCAGCTGGGGCTCTAGGGGGTATCCCC
[124 nt withheld, positions 1644-1767]
C
[91 nt withheld, positions 1769-1859]
A
[49 nt withheld, positions 1861-1909]
CCTTTGACGTTGGAGTCCACGTTCTTT
[37 nt withheld, positions 1937-1973]
ACCCTATCTCGGTCTATTCTTTTGATTTATAAGGGATTTTGCCGATTTCGGCCTATTGGTTAAAAAATGA
GCTGATTTAACAAAAATTTAACGCGAATTAATTCTGTGGAATGTGTGTCAGTTAGGCTCAATTAGTCAGC
AACCATAGTCCCGCCCCTAACTCCGCCCATCCCGCCCCTAACTCCGCCCAGTTCCGCCCATTCTCCGCCC
CATGGCTGACTAATTTTTTTTATTTATGCAGAGGCCGAGGCCGCCTCTGCCTCTGAGCTATTCCAGAAGT
AGTGAGGAGGCTTTTTTGGAGGCCTAGGCTTTTGCAAAAAGCTCCCGGGAGCTTGTATATCCATTTTCGG
AGGTTGGGCTTCGGAATCGTTTTCCGGGACGCCGGCTGGATGATCCTCCAGCGCGGGGATCTCATGCTGG
AGTTCTTCGCCCACCCCAACTTGTTTATTGCAGCTTATAATGGTTACAAATAAAGCAATAGCATCACAAA
TTTCACAAATAAAGCATTTTTTTCACTGCATTCTAGTTGTGGTTTGTCCAAACTCATCAATGTATCTTAT
CATGTCTGTATACCGTCGACCTCTAGCTAGAGCTTGGCGTAATCATGGTCATAGCTGTTTCCTGTGTGAA
ATTGTTATCCGCTCACAATTCCACACAACATACGAGCCGGAAGCATAAAGTGTAAAGCCTGGGGTGCCTA
ATGAGTGAGCTAACTCACATTAATTGCGTTGCGCTCACTGCCCGCTTTCCAGTCGGGAAACCTGTCGTGC
CAGCTGCATTAATGAATCGGCCAACGCGCGGGGAGAGGCGGTTTGCGTATTGGGCGCTCTTCCGCTTCCT
CGCTCACTGACTCGCTGCGCTCGGTCGTTCGGCTGCGGCGAGCGGTATCAGCTCACTCAAAGGCGGTAAT
ACGGTTATCCACAGAATCAGGGGATAACGCAGGAAAGAACATGTGAGCAAAAGGCCAGCAAAAGGCCAGG
AACCGTAAAAAGGCCGCGTTGCTGGCGTTTTTCCATAGGCTCCGCCCCCCTGACGAGCATCACAAAAATC
GACGCTCAAGTCAGAGGTGGCGAAACCCGACAGGACTATAAAGATACCAGGCGTTTCCCCCTGGAAGCTC
CCTCGTGCGCTCTCCTGTTCCGACCCTGCCGCTTACCGGATACCTGTCCGCCTTTCTCCCTTCGGGAAGC
GTGGCGCTTTCTCATAGCTCACGCTGTAGGTATCTCAGTTCGGTGTAGGTCGTTCGCTCCAAGCTGGGCT
GTGTGCACGAACCCCCCGTTCAGCCCGACCGCTGCGCCTTATCCGGTAACTATCGTCTTGAGTCCAACCC
GGTAAGACACGACTTATCGCCACTGGCAGCAGCCACTGGTAACAGGATTAGCAGAGCGAGGTATGTAGGC
GGTGCTACAGAGTTCTTGAAGTGGTGGCCTAACTACGGCTACACTAGAAGAACAGTATTTGGTATCTGCG
CTCTGCTGAAGCCAGTTACCTTCGGAAAAAGAGTTGGTAGCTCTTGATCCGGCAAACAAACCACCGCTGG
TAGCGGTGGTTTTTTTGTTTGCAAGCAGCAGATTACGCGCAGAAAAAAAGGATCTCAAGAAGATCCTTTG
ATCTTTTCTACGGGGTCTGACGCTCAGTGGAACGAAAACTCACGTTAAGGGATTTTGGTCATGAGATTAT
CAAAAAGGATCTTCACCTAGATCCTTTTAAATTAAAAATGAAGTTTTAAATCAATCTAAAGTATATATGA
GTAAACTTGGTCTGACAGTTACCAATGCTTAATCAGTGAGGCACCTATCTCAGCGATCTGTCTATTTCGT
TCATCCATAGTTGCCTGACTCCCCGTCGTGTAGATAACTACGATACGGGAGGGCTTACCATCTGGCCCCA
GTGCTGCAATGATACCGCGAGATCCACGCTCACCGGCTCCAGATTTATCAGCAATAAACCAGCCAGCCGG
AAGGGCCGAGCGCAGAAGTGGTCCTGCAACTTTATCCGCCTCCATCCAGTCTATTAATTGTTGCCGGGAA
GCTAGAGTAAGTAGTTCGCCAGTTAATAGTTTGCGCAACGTTGTTGCCATTGCTACAGGCATCGTGGTGT
CACGCTCGTCGTTTGGTATGGCTTCATTCAGCTCCGGTTCCCAACGATCAAGGCGAGTTACATGATCCCC
CATGTTGTGCAAAAAAGCGGTTAGCTCCTTCGGTCCTCCGATCGTTGTCAGAAGTAAGTTGGCCGCAGTG
TTATCACTCATGGTTATGGCAGCACTGCATAATTCTCTTACTGTCATGCCATCCGTAAGATGCTTTTCTG
TGACTGGTGAGTACTCAACCAAGTCATTCTGAGAATAGTGTATGCGGCGACCGAGTTGCTCTTGCCCGGC
GTCAATACGGGATAATACCGCGCCACATAGCAGAACTTTAAAAGTGCTCATCATTGGAAAACGTTCTTCG
GGGCGAAAACTCTCAAGGATCTTACCGCTGTTGAGATCCAGTTCGATGTAACCCACTCGTGCACCCAACT
GATCTTCAGCATCTTTTACTTTCACCAGCGTTTCTGGGTGAGCAAAAACAGGAAGGCAAAATGCCGCAAA
AAAGGGAATAAGGGCGACACGGAAATGTTGAATACTCATACTCTTCCTTTTTCAATATTATTGAAGCATT
TATCAGGGTTATTGTCTCATGAGCGGATACATATTTGAATGTATTTAGAAAAATAAACAAATAGGGGTTC
CGCGCACATTTCCCCGAAAAGTGCCACCTGACGTC
Features (pLannotate 1.2.2; 20 found; start..end, strand, type, name):
     28..80      -  misc_feature   bom (fragment): basis of mobility region from pBR322
    235..614     +  enhancer       CMV enhancer: human cytomegalovirus immediate early enhancer
    615..818     +  promoter       CMV promoter: human cytomegalovirus (CMV) immediate early promoter
    814..847     +  LTR            5' LTR (truncated) (fragment): truncated 5' long terminal repeat (LTR) from HIV-1
    863..881     +  promoter       T7 promoter: promoter for bacteriophage T7 RNA polymerase
    952..975     +  CDS            3xFLAG (fragment): three tandem FLAG® epitope tags
   1374..1485    +  polyA_signal   bGH poly(A) signal: bovine growth hormone polyadenylation signal
   1602..1623    +  promoter       SV40 promoter (fragment): SV40 enhancer and early promoter
   1644..2072    +  rep_origin     f1 ori (sequence partly withheld): f1 bacteriophage origin of replication; arrow indicates direction of (+) strand synthesis
   2077..2099    +  promoter       SV40 promoter (fragment): SV40 enhancer and early promoter
   2100..2291    +  promoter       SV40 promoter: SV40 early promoter
   2318..2416    +  CDS            ble (fragment): BLE_KLEPN - Experimental evidence at protein level: Swiss-Prot protein existence level 1. Binding protein with a strong affinity to the bleomycin family of antibiotics. Binds to CL990; an antimitotic-antibiotic compound. From Klebsiella pneumoniae.
   2411..2532    +  polyA_signal   SV40 poly(A) signal: SV40 polyadenylation signal
   2605..2621    -  protein_bind   lac operator: The lac repressor binds to the lac operator to inhibit transcription in E. coli. This inhibition can be relieved by adding lactose or isopropyl-β-D-thiogalactopyranoside (IPTG). lac repressor encoded by lacI
   2629..2659    -  promoter       lac promoter: promoter for the E. coli lac operon
   2674..2695    -  protein_bind   CAP binding site: CAP binding activates transcription in the presence of cAMP. E. coli catabolite activator protein
   2708..2800    -  CDS            lacI (fragment): lac repressor; lacI; The lac repressor binds to the lac operator to inhibit transcription in E. coli. This inhibition can be relieved by adding lactose or isopropyl-β-D-thiogalactopyranoside (IPTG).
   2983..3571    -  rep_origin     ori: high-copy-number ColE1/pMB1/pBR322/pUC origin of replication
   3742..4602    -  CDS            AmpR: β-lactamase; bla; confers resistance to ampicillin, carbenicillin, and related antibiotics
   4603..4707    -  promoter       AmpR promoter: bla
