[The description below was written by a language model from this plasmid's Addgene catalogue record and pLannotate feature annotations shown in this document.]
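Description:
pPD691 ZF54i is a mammalian expression plasmid built on pPD005, a pcDNA-derived backbone adapted for Golden Gate assembly, and is intended for synthetic biology work in transfected mammalian cells. It is propagated in E. coli as a high-copy plasmid through a ColE1/pUC-type origin and selected with ampicillin via the β-lactamase gene and its native promoter. An f1 phage origin is also present, along with small remnants of lac regulatory sequence and a pBR322 bom fragment carried over from the backbone's lineage.

The payload is ZF54i, a synthetic coding sequence placed between NheI and NotI sites and fused at its N terminus to a 3xFLAG epitope for immunodetection. The feature table annotates only a fragment of this tag and leaves the rest of the open reading frame unannotated. Transcription is driven constitutively by the human cytomegalovirus immediate-early enhancer and promoter and terminated by the bovine growth hormone polyadenylation signal. A T7 promoter sits just upstream of the insert, as is typical of pcDNA vectors. The record does not define ZF54i. The name suggests a zinc-finger-based protein, perhaps an inhibitory variant, but its domain composition and target are not stated.

Downstream, an SV40 early promoter and SV40 poly(A) signal flank only a short fragment of a bleomycin-family resistance gene, so the usual pcDNA mammalian selection cassette appears to be truncated. The plasmid is therefore probably best suited to transient expression rather than stable selection. According to the catalogue entry, its purpose is simply constitutive expression of ZF54i from the CMV promoter.
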