Addgene plasmid #138781: pPD691 ZF54i
Purpose: Constitutive expression of ZF54i under the CMV promoter.
Depositing lab: Joshua Leonard. Depositing organization: Northwestern University.
Backbone
  Vector backbone: pPD005 pcDNA Golden Gate
  Vector type: Mammalian Expression, Synthetic Biology
Growth in bacteria
  Bacterial resistance: Ampicillin, 100 μg/mL
  Growth temperature: 37°C
  Growth strain: DH5alpha
  Copy number: High Copy
Gene/Insert
  Gene/Insert name: ZF54i
  Species: Synthetic
  Promoter: CMV
  Tag / fusion protein: 3xFlag (N terminal on insert)
  Cloning method: Restriction Enzyme; 5′ cloning site NheI (not destroyed); 3′ cloning site NotI (not destroyed)
  Sequencing primers: 5′ CGCAAATGGGCGGTAGGCGTG; 3′ TAGAAGGCACAGTCGAGG
Terms and licenses: Academic/Nonprofit Terms; Industry Terms: Not Available to Industry
Depositor comments: Leonard Lab plasmid reference number: L1318
How to cite: pPD691 ZF54i was a gift from Joshua Leonard (Addgene plasmid # 138781 ; http://n2t.net/addgene:138781 ; RRID:Addgene_138781)
