>Addgene plasmid #138781 | pPD691 ZF54i | depositor partial sequence | sequence record 268229 | ZF54i gene
ATGGATTATAAGGATCACGATGGCGACTACAAGGACCACGATATTGACTACAAAGACGATGACGATAAAA
TGGCTCCTAAGAAAAAGCGCAAAGTCGGTATCCATGGCGTTCCCGGATCCTCTGGCTCTTCAGGTACCGG
TGGAGCTAGACCCGGGGAGCGCCCCTTCCAGTGTCGCATTTGCATGCGGAACTTTTCGAATAAAACTGAT
TTGGGTAGACATACCCGTACTCATACCGGTGAAAAACCGTTTCAGTGTCGGATCTGTATGCGAAATTTCT
CCAGAAGAGATATGTTGAGAAGACATCTACGTACGCACACCGGCGAGAAGCCATTCCAATGCCGAATATG
CATGCGCAACTTCAGTAGAATGGATCATTTGGCTGGTCACCTAAAAACCCACCTGAGAGGATCTTAA
